>Addgene plasmid #248811 | His6-mCherry-Flag-LplAW37V and A48N | addgene full sequence | sequence record 495674 | Addgene NGS Result
CAATTGTAAGATACATTGATGAGTTTGGACAAACCACAACTAGAATGCAGTGAAAAAAATGCTTTATTTG
TGAAATTTGTGATGCTATTGCTTTATTTGTAACCATTATAAGCTGCAATAAACAAGTTTTAATTAAGCGG
GGAGGCGGCCCAAAGGGAGATCCGACTCGTCTGAGGGCGAAGGCGAAGACGCGGAAGAGGCCGCAGAGCC
GGCAGCAGGCCGCGGGAAGGAAGGTCCGCTGGATTGAGGGCCGAAGGGACGTAGCAGAAGGACGTCCCGC
GCAGAATCCAGGTGGCAACATAGGCGAGCAGCCAAGGAAAGGACGATGATTTCCCCGACAACACCACGGA
ATTGTCAGTGCCCAACAGCCGAGCCCCTGTCCAGCAGCGGGCAAGGCAGGCGGCGATGAGTTCCGCCGTG
GCAATAGGGAGGGGGAAAGCGAAAGTCCCGGAAAGGAGCTGACAGGTGGTGGCAATGCCCCAACCAGTGG
GGGTTGCGTCAGCAAACACAGTGCACACCACGCCACGTTGCCTGACAACGGGCCACAACTCCTCATAAAG
AGACAGCAACCAGGATTTATACAAGGAGGAGAAAATGAAAGCCATACGGGAAGCAATAGCATGATACAAA
GGCATTAAAGCAGCGTATCCACATAGCGTAAAAGGAGCAACATAGTTAAGAATACCAGTCAATCTTTCAC
AAATTTTGTAATCCAGAGGTTGATTTCGCGAGATATCTGCAGAATTCTTATCTCACGGCGCCGGCCATCC
AGGCGCTCAGCTCTCTCAGCTCCTTCTCCTGCTCGGGGAAGTCCACCAGCAGGGCCTCGCACTCCTGCTG
CAGCATGTCGGCTCTGTACAGGCAGCCCTGCAGTCTGCCGGCCAGGGCCTCCAGGGGGGCGGGGTTCAGG
CTGTCGGTGAACACCTGGGCTCTGGTGATGTGGCCCTTCTCCACGTCGAAGTGCAGCTCCACGCCGCCCC
AGGTGAATCTCTCGTCCAGCAGGTGGCTGAAGGCGGGGGCCTGGCCGAAGTTCCACTCCCAGCTGCTCTG
TCTGGCGAAGGTCTCGGCGAAGTTGGGCAGGTCGGGGGTCTTGTTGGGGCTGATGATCTCGGCCTCCACT
CTCTCGCCGTAGTGGGCGAAGAAGGCCTCGGTGATGGCCTCGCACACCTGCTCGTGGGTGATGCCGGGCA
GCAGCTCGGTCAGGTTGGTCACTCTGCTTCTCACGCTGGTGATGCCCTTGGCGGCCAGCTTCTTCTTGTC
GGGGTTCAGGTAGTTGGCCAGTCTGCTCAGGTCGGCGTTCAGCAGCAGGGTGCCGTGGTGGAAGCCTCTG
TCCTTGGTCTCTCTGTAGGCGCTGCCGCTCACCTTTCTGTCGCCCTCCACGGTCTTCACCACCAGGTCGT
TTCTGCCGCTGGCCTCGGCGCTCACGCCCAGGGCGTTCAGGGCGTTCAGCACGATGCTGGTGCTGATGGT
CTTGTCGTACTCGGGCTTGCCGGCCATGAAGGTGAAGCAGGTGTTGCCCAGGTCGTGGAACACGGCGCCG
CCGCCGCTGCTTCTTCTGGCCAGTCTCACGTTGTCCTCCTCCATTCTTCTGGTGTTGCACTCCTTCCAGG
GGTTCTGGTTTCTGCCGATCACCACGGTGTCGGCGTTTCTCACCAGGAACAGCACTCTCTGGGTGGCGGG
CATCTGTCTGAAGATGCACTCCTCCACGGCCAGGTTGAACCAGGGGTCGTAGCTGTCGCTGATCAGCAGT
CTCAGGGTGCTCATCTTATCGTCGTCATCCTTGTAGTCTGGATCCTTCTTGTACAGCTCGTCCATGCCGC
CGGTGGAGTGGCGGCCCTCGGCGCGTTCGTACTGTTCCACGATGGTGTAGTCCTCGTTGTGGGAGGTGAT
GTCCAACTTGATGTTGACGTTGTAGGCGCCGGGCAGCTGCACGGGCTTCTTGGCCTTGTAGGTGGTCTTG
ACCTCAGCGTCGTAGTGGCCGCCGTCCTTCAGCTTCAGCCTCTGCTTGATCTCGCCCTTCAGGGCGCCGT
CCTCGGGGTACATCCGCTCGGAGGAGGCCTCCCAGCCCATGGTCTTCTTCTGCATTACGGGGCCGTCGGA
GGGGAAGTTGGTGCCGCGCAGCTTCACCTTGTAGATGAACTCGCCGTCCTGCAGGGAGGAGTCCTGGGTC
ACGGTCACCACGCCGCCGTCCTCGAAGTTCATCACGCGCTCCCACTTGAAGCCCTCGGGGAAGGACAGCT
TCAAGTAGTCGGGGATGTCGGCGGGGTGCTTCACGTAGGCCTTGGAGCCGTACATGAACTGAGGGGACAG
GATGTCCCAGGCGAAGGGCAGGGGGCCACCCTTGGTCACCTTCAGCTTGGCGGTCTGGGTGCCCTCGTAG
GGGCGGCCCTCGCCCTCGCCCTCGATCTCGAACTCGTGGCCGTTCACGGAGCCCTCCATGTGCACCTTGA
AGCGCATGAACTCCTTGATGATGGCCATGTTATCCTCCTCGCCCTTGCTCACCATGCTAGCCATACCATG
ATGATGATGATGATGAGAACCCCGCACCATGGTGGCGGCCGCAAGCTTGGGTCTCCCTATAGTGAGTCGT
ATTAATTTCGATAAGCCAGTAAGCAGTGGGTTCTCTAGTTAGCCAGAGAGCTCTGCTTATATAGACCTCC
CACCGTACACGCCTACCGCCCATTTGCGTCAATGGGGCGGAGTTGTTACGACATTTTGGAAAGTCCCGTT
GATTTTGGTGCCAAAACAAACTCCCATTGACGTCAATGGGGTGGAGACTTGGAAATCCCCGTGAGTCAAA
CCGCTATCCACGCCCATTGATGTACTGCCAAAACCGCATCACCATGGTAATAGCGATGACTAATACGTAG
ATGTACTGCCAAGTAGGAAAGTCCCATAAGGTCATGTACTGGGCATAATGCCAGGCGGGCCATTTACCGT
CATTGACGTCAATAGGGGGCGTACTTGGCATATGATACACTTGATGTACTGCCAAGTGGGCAGTTTACCG
TAAATACTCCACCCATTGACGTCAATGGAAAGTCCCTATTGGCGTTACTATGGGAACATACGTCATTATT
GACGTCAATGGGCGGGGGTCGTTGGGCGGTCAGCCAGGCGGGCCATTTACCGTAAGTTATGTAACGCGGA
ACTCCATATATGGGCTATGAACTAATGACCCCGTAATTGATTACTATTAATAACTAGTCAATAATCAATG
TCAACGCGTATATCTGGCCCGTACATCGCGAAGCAGCGCAAAACGCCTAACCCTAAGCAGATTCTTCATG
CAATTGTCGGTCAAGCCTTGCCTTGTTGTAGCTTAAATTTTGCTCGCGCACTACTCAGCGACCTCCAACA
CACAAGCAGGGAGCAGATACTGGCTTAACTATGCGGCATCAGAGCAGATTGTACTGAGAGTGCACCATAG
GGGATCGGGAGATCTCCCGATCCGTCGACGTCAGGTGGCACTTTTCGGGGAAATGTGCGCGGAACCCCTA
TTTGTTTATTTTTCTAAATACATTCAAATATGTATCCGCTCATGAGACAATAACCCTGATAAATGCTTCA
ATAATATTGAAAAAGGAAGAGTATGAGTATTCAACATTTCCGTGTCGCCCTTATTCCCTTTTTTGCGGCA
TTTTGCCTTCCTGTTTTTGCTCACCCAGAAACGCTGGTGAAAGTAAAAGATGCTGAAGATCAGTTGGGTG
CACGAGTGGGTTACATCGAACTGGATCTCAACAGCGGTAAGATCCTTGAGAGTTTTCGCCCCGAAGAACG
TTTTCCAATGATGAGCACTTTTAAAGTTCTGCTATGTGGCGCGGTATTATCCCGTATTGACGCCGGGCAA
GAGCAACTCGGTCGCCGCATACACTATTCTCAGAATGACTTGGTTGAGTACTCACCAGTCACAGAAAAGC
ATCTTACGGATGGCATGACAGTAAGAGAATTATGCAGTGCTGCCATAACCATGAGTGATAACACTGCGGC
CAACTTACTTCTGACAACGATCGGAGGACCGAAGGAGCTAACCGCTTTTTTGCACAACATGGGGGATCAT
GTAACTCGCCTTGATCGTTGGGAACCGGAGCTGAATGAAGCCATACCAAACGACGAGCGTGACACCACGA
TGCCTGTAGCAATGGCAACAACGTTGCGCAAACTATTAACTGGCGAACTACTTACTCTAGCTTCCCGGCA
ACAATTAATAGACTGGATGGAGGCGGATAAAGTTGCAGGACCACTTCTGCGCTCGGCCCTTCCGGCTGGC
TGGTTTATTGCTGATAAATCTGGAGCCGGTGAGCGTGGGTCTCGCGGTATCATTGCAGCACTGGGGCCAG
ATGGTAAGCCCTCCCGTATCGTAGTTATCTACACGACGGGGAGTCAGGCAACTATGGATGAACGAAATAG
ACAGATCGCTGAGATAGGTGCCTCACTGATTAAGCATTGGTAACTGTCAGACCAAGTTTACTCATATATA
CTTTAGATTGATTTAAAACTTCATTTTTAATTTAAAAGGATCTAGGTGAAGATCCTTTTTGATAATCTCA
TGACCAAAATCCCTTAACGTGAGTTTTCGTTCCACTGAGCGTCAGACCCCGTAGAAAAGATCAAAGGATC
TTCTTGAGATCCTTTTTTTCTGCGCGTAATCTGCTGCTTGCAAACAAAAAAACCACCGCTACCAGCGGTG
GTTTGTTTGCCGGATCAAGAGCTACCAACTCTTTTTCCGAAGGTAACTGGCTTCAGCAGAGCGCAGATAC
CAAATACTGTTCTTCTAGTGTAGCCGTAGTTAGGCCACCACTTCAAGAACTCTGTAGCACCGCCTACATA
CCTCGCTCTGCTAATCCTGTTACCAGTGGCTGCTGCCAGTGGCGATAAGTCGTGTCTTACCGGGTTGGAC
TCAAGACGATAGTTACCGGATAAGGCGCAGCGGTCGGGCTGAACGGGGGGTTCGTGCACACAGCCCAGCT
TGGAGCGAACGACCTACACCGAACTGAGATACCTACAGCGTGAGCTATGAGAAAGCGCCACGCTTCCCGA
AGGGAGAAAGGCGGACAGGTATCCGGTAAGCGGCAGGGTCGGAACAGGAGAGCGCACGAGGGAGCTTCCA
GGGGGAAACGCCTGGTATCTTTATAGTCCTGTCGGGTTTCGCCACCTCTGACTTGAGCGTCGATTTTTGT
GATGCTCGTCAGGGGGGCGGAGCCTATGGAAAAACGCCAGCAACGCGGCCTTTTTACGGTTCCTGGCCTT
TTGCTGGCCTTTTGCTCACATGTTCTTTCCTGCGTTATCCCCTGATTCTGTGGATAACCGTATTACCGCC
TTTGAGTGAGCTGATACCGCTCGCCGCAGCCGAACGACCGAGCGCAGCGAGTCAGTGAGCGAGGAAGCGG
AAGAGCGCCCAATACGCAAACCGCCTCTCCCCGCGCGTTGGCCGATTCATTAATGCAGCTGGCACGACAG
GTTTCCCGACTGGAAAGCGGGCAGTGAGCGCAACGCAATTAATGTGAGTTAGCTCACTCATTAGGCACCC
CAGGCTTTACACTTTATGCTTCCGGCTCGTATGTTGTGTGGAATTGTGAGCGGATAACAATTTCACACAG
GAAACAGCTATGACCATGATTACGCCAAGCTCTAGCTAGAGGTCGACGGTATACAGACATGATAAGATAC
ATTGATGAGTTTGGACAAACCACAACTAGAATGCAGTGAAAAAAATGCTTTATTTGTGAAATTTGTGATG
CTATTGCTTTATTTGTAACCATTATAAGCTGCAATAAACAAGTTGGGGTGGGCGAAGAACTCCAGCATGA
GATCCCCGCGCTGGAGGATCATCCAGCCGGCGTCCCGGAAAACGATTCCGAAGCCCAACCTTTCATAGAA
GGCGGCGGTGGAATCGAAATCTCGTGATGGCAGGTTGGGCGTCGCTTGGTCGGTCATTTCGAACCCCAGA
GTCCCGCTCAGAAGAACTCGTCAAGAAGGCGATAGAAGGCGATGCGCTGCGAATCGGGAGCGGCGATACC
GTAAAGCACGAGGAAGCGGTCAGCCCATTCGCCGCCAAGCTCTTCAGCAATATCACGGGTAGCCAACGCT
ATGTCCTGATAGCGGTCCGCCACACCCAGCCGGCCACAGTCGATGAATCCAGAAAAGCGGCCATTTTCCA
CCATGATATTCGGCAAGCAGGCATCGCCATGGGTCACGACGAGATCCTCGCCGTCGGGCATGCGCGCCTT
GAGCCTGGCGAACAGTTCGGCTGGCGCGAGCCCCTGATGCTCTTCGTCCAGATCATCCTGATCGACAAGA
CCGGCTTCCATCCGAGTACGTGCTCGCTCGATGCGATGTTTCGCTTGGTGGTCGAATGGGCAGGTAGCCG
GATCAAGCGTATGCAGCCGCCGCATTGCATCAGCCATGATGGATACTTTCTCGGCAGGAGCAAGGTGAGA
TGACAGGAGATCCTGCCCCGGCACTTCGCCCAATAGCAGCCAGTCCCTTCCCGCTTCAGTGACAACGTCG
AGCACAGCTGCGCAAGGAACGCCCGTCGTGGCCAGCCACGATAGCCGCGCTGCCTCGTCCTGCAGTTCAT
TCAGGGCACCGGACAGGTCGGTCTTGACAAAAAGAACCGGGCGCCCCTGCGCTGACAGCCGGAACACGGC
GGCATCAGAGCAGCCGATTGTCTGTTGTGCCCAGTCATAGCCGAATAGCCTCTCCACCCAAGCGGCCGGA
GAACCTGCGTGCAATCCATCTTGTTCAATCATGCGAAACGATCCTCATCCTGTCTCTTGATCAGATCCGA
AAATGGATATACAAGCTCCCGGGAGCTTTTTGCAAAAGCCTAGGCCTCCAAAAAAGCCTCCTCACTACTT
CTGGAATAGCTCAGAGGCAGAGGCGGCCTCGGCCTCTGCATAAATAAAAAAAATTAGTCAGCCATGGGGC
GGAGAATGGGCGGAACTGGGCGGAGTTAGGGGCGGGATGGGCGGAGTTAGGGGCGGGACTATGGTTGCTG
ACTAATTGAGATGCATGCTTTGCATACTTCTGCCTGCTGGGGAGCCTGGGGACTTTCCACACCTGGTTGC
TGACTAATTGAGATGCATGCTTTGCATACTTCTGCCTGCTGGGGAGCCTGGGGACTTTCCACACCCTAAC
TGACACACATTCCACAGAATTAATTCGCGTTAAATTTTTGTTAAATCAGCTCATTTTTTAACCAATAGGC
CGAAATCGGCAAAATCCCTTATAAATCAAAAGAATAGACCGAGATAGGGT
[37 nt withheld, positions 7261-7297]
AAAGAACGTGGACTCCAACGTCAAAGG
[49 nt withheld, positions 7325-7373]
T
[91 nt withheld, positions 7375-7465]
G
[124 nt withheld, positions 7467-7590]
GGGGATACCCCCTAGAGCCCCAGCTGGTTCTTTCCGCCTCAGAAGCCATAGAGCCCACCGCA
Features (pLannotate 1.2.2; 25 found; start..end, strand, type, name):
      7..128     -  polyA_signal   SV40 poly(A) signal: SV40 polyadenylation signal
    137..725     -  misc_feature   WPRE: woodchuck hepatitis virus posttranscriptional regulatory element
    751..1764    -  CDS            lplA: LPLA_ECOLI - Also known as yjjF. Experimental evidence at protein level: Swiss-Prot protein existence level 1. Catalyzes both the ATP-dependent activation of exogenously supplied lipoate to lipoyl-AMP and the transfer of the activated lipoyl onto the lipoyl domains of lipoate-dependent enzymes. Is also able to catalyze very poorly the transfer of lipoyl and octanoyl moiety from their acyl carrier protein. From Escherichia coli (strain K12).
   1763..1785    -  CDS            3xFLAG (fragment): three tandem FLAG® epitope tags
   1798..2505    -  CDS            mCherry: mCherry is a basic (constitutively fluorescent) red fluorescent protein published in 2004, derived from Discosoma sp.. It is reported to be a very rapidly-maturing monomer with low acid sensitivity.
   2515..2535    -  CDS            capTEV™ (fragment): composite tag for in vivo biotinylation, TEV protease cleavage, and 6xHis tagging
   2576..2594    -  promoter       T7 promoter: promoter for bacteriophage T7 RNA polymerase
   2610..2643    -  LTR            5' LTR (truncated) (fragment): truncated 5' long terminal repeat (LTR) from HIV-1
   2639..2842    -  promoter       CMV promoter: human cytomegalovirus (CMV) immediate early promoter
   2843..3222    -  enhancer       CMV enhancer: human cytomegalovirus immediate early enhancer
   3377..3429    +  misc_feature   bom (fragment): basis of mobility region from pBR322
   3488..3592    +  promoter       AmpR promoter: bla
   3593..4453    +  CDS            AmpR: β-lactamase; bla; confers resistance to ampicillin, carbenicillin, and related antibiotics
   4624..5212    +  rep_origin     ori: high-copy-number ColE1/pMB1/pBR322/pUC origin of replication
   5395..5487    +  CDS            lacI (fragment): lac repressor; lacI; The lac repressor binds to the lac operator to inhibit transcription in E. coli. This inhibition can be relieved by adding lactose or isopropyl-β-D-thiogalactopyranoside (IPTG).
   5500..5521    +  protein_bind   CAP binding site: CAP binding activates transcription in the presence of cAMP. E. coli catabolite activator protein
   5536..5566    +  promoter       lac promoter: promoter for the E. coli lac operon
   5574..5590    +  protein_bind   lac operator: The lac repressor binds to the lac operator to inhibit transcription in E. coli. This inhibition can be relieved by adding lactose or isopropyl-β-D-thiogalactopyranoside (IPTG). lac repressor encoded by lacI
   5663..5784    -  polyA_signal   SV40 poly(A) signal: SV40 polyadenylation signal
   5779..5937    -  CDS            ble (fragment): BLE_KLEPN - Experimental evidence at protein level: Swiss-Prot protein existence level 1. Binding protein with a strong affinity to the bleomycin family of antibiotics. Binds to CL990; an antimitotic-antibiotic compound. From Klebsiella pneumoniae.
   5961..6752    -  CDS            neo: KKA2_KLEPN - Also known as kan, nptII. Experimental evidence at protein level: Swiss-Prot protein existence level 1. Resistance to kanamycin, neomycin, paromomycin, ribostamycin, butirosin and gentamicin B. From Klebsiella pneumoniae.
   6819..7148    -  promoter       SV40 promoter: SV40 enhancer and early promoter
   7162..7590    -  rep_origin     f1 ori (sequence partly withheld): f1 bacteriophage origin of replication; arrow indicates direction of (+) strand synthesis
   7611..7632    -  promoter       SV40 promoter (fragment): SV40 enhancer and early promoter
   7636..7652    -  polyA_signal   bGH poly(A) signal (fragment): bovine growth hormone polyadenylation signal
