[The description below was written by a language model from this plasmid's Addgene catalogue record and pLannotate feature annotations shown in this document.]
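Description:
His6-mCherry-Flag-LplAW37V and A48N is a mammalian expression plasmid built on a pcDNA3 backbone that produces E. coli lipoic acid ligase (LplA) carrying the W37V and A48N substitutions. In bacteria it is maintained through a high-copy ColE1/pUC-type origin and selected with ampicillin via the β-lactamase gene. An f1 origin and residual lac promoter/operator sequences from the backbone are also annotated.

The expression cassette is driven by the CMV immediate-early enhancer and promoter, with a T7 promoter just upstream of the coding region. The open reading frame encodes an N-terminal 6xHis tag, mCherry, a FLAG epitope and then the LplA mutant, so the ligase is made as a red fluorescent fusion that can be seen in transfected cells and detected or purified through its tags. A WPRE sits downstream of the coding sequence to enhance transcript stability and expression, followed by an SV40 polyadenylation signal. Only a small fragment of the bGH poly(A) signal typical of pcDNA3 is detected.

A separate SV40 promoter-driven neomycin phosphotransferase cassette with its own SV40 poly(A) is present, which would normally permit G418 selection in mammalian cells. The catalogue instead lists mTagBFP2 as the selectable marker, but no such coding sequence appears in the feature table, so this discrepancy is unresolved.

According to the record, the construct is used for LplA-catalyzed labeling in mammalian cells, with the mCherry fusion reporting ligase expression. It is associated with work on computationally designed conformation-biasing mutations. The record does not state what effect each substitution has.
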