Addgene plasmid #248811: His6-mCherry-Flag-LplAW37V and A48N
Purpose: Constructs used for LplA-catalyzed labeling in mammalian cells. LplA is expressed as a fusion with mCherry.
Depositing lab: Alice Ting. Depositing organization: Stanford University. Publication: Computational design of conformation-biasing mutations to alter protein functions. Cavanagh PE, Xue AG, Dai SA, Qiang A, Matsui T, Ting AY. Science. 2026 Jan 8:eadv7953. doi: 10.1126/science.adv7953. PubMed 41505504.
Backbone
  Vector backbone: pcDNA3
  Vector type: Mammalian Expression
  Selectable markers: mTagBFP2
Growth in bacteria
  Bacterial resistance: Ampicillin, 100 μg/mL
  Growth temperature: 37°C
  Growth strain: DH5alpha
  Copy number: High Copy
Gene/Insert
  Gene/Insert name: LplA
  Species: E. coli
  Mutation: W37V and A48N
  Tag / fusion protein: 6xHis-mCherry-Flag (N terminal on insert)
  Cloning method: Restriction Enzyme; 5′ cloning site unknown (unknown if destroyed)
Terms and licenses: Academic/Nonprofit Terms; Industry Terms: Not Available to Industry
Depositor comments: Please visit https://doi.org/10.1101/2025.05.03.652001 for bioRxiv preprint.
How to cite: His6-mCherry-Flag-LplAW37V and A48N was a gift from Alice Ting (Addgene plasmid # 248811 ; http://n2t.net/addgene:248811 ; RRID:Addgene_248811)
